Addgene plasmid #107297: r-22. pT7-7-SNCA-9Asn
Purpose: Plasmid for the expression of the construct SNCA-5Asp. Alpha-Synuclein with 22 aa C-terminal moiety, which consists of 9 Asn and 13 Gly
Depositing lab: Dmytro Yushchenko. Depositing organization: Academy of Sciences of the Czech Republic. Publication: Modification of C Terminus Provides New Insights into the Mechanism of alpha-Synuclein Aggregation. Afitska K, Fucikova A, Shvadchak VV, Yushchenko DA. Biophys J. 2017 Nov 21;113(10):2182-2191. doi: 10.1016/j.bpj.2017.08.027. Epub 2017 Sep 20. PubMed 28939194.
Backbone
  Vector backbone: pT7-7
  Vector type: Bacterial Expression
Growth in bacteria
  Bacterial resistance: Ampicillin, 100 μg/mL
  Growth temperature: 37°C
  Growth strain: DH5alpha
  Copy number: High Copy
Gene/Insert
  Gene/Insert name: SNCA-9Asn
  Species: H. sapiens (human)
  Insert size (bp): 486
  Entrez Gene: SNCA (a.k.a. NACP, PARK1, PARK4, PD1)
  Promoter: T7
  Cloning method: Restriction Enzyme; 5′ cloning site unknown (unknown if destroyed); 3′ cloning site unknown (unknown if destroyed)
  Sequencing primers: 5′ T-7 primer; 3′ ATTAATATTGGTAACTGTCAGACCAAGTTTACTCA
Terms and licenses: Academic/Nonprofit Terms; Industry Terms: Not Available to Industry
How to cite: r-22. pT7-7-SNCA-9Asn was a gift from Dmytro Yushchenko (Addgene plasmid # 107297 ; http://n2t.net/addgene:107297 ; RRID:Addgene_107297)
