[The description below was written by a language model from this plasmid's Addgene catalogue record and pLannotate feature annotations shown in this document.]
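Description:
r-22. pT7-7-SNCA-9Asn is a bacterial expression plasmid built on the pT7-7 backbone for producing a C-terminally modified form of human alpha-synuclein (SNCA) in E. coli. The sequenced plasmid is about 2.9 kb. It replicates from a ColE1/pMB1-type origin, is listed as high copy, and is selected with ampicillin through a β-lactamase (AmpR) gene driven by its own promoter. Only short remnants of the pBR322 bom region, the rop gene and the tet promoter are annotated. These are leftovers of the backbone's ancestry, not functional elements.

The expression cassette consists of a bacteriophage T7 promoter followed by the efficient ribosome binding site from T7 gene 10, placed just upstream of the SNCA coding sequence. Transcription therefore depends on T7 RNA polymerase, so protein production requires a host that supplies it, whereas the listed DH5alpha strain serves for propagation. The annotated SNCA match spans 420 bp, while the insert is recorded as 486 bp. The difference fits the described 22-residue C-terminal extension of 9 asparagines and 13 glycines, which the annotation tool does not label. No affinity tag or terminator is annotated, and the cloning sites are not recorded.

The catalogue purpose line calls the product "SNCA-5Asp", whereas the plasmid name, the insert name and the rest of that same line all indicate the 9-Asn variant, so the "5Asp" wording appears to be an inconsistency in the record. The associated publication title indicates that the construct belongs to a study of how changes to the C terminus affect alpha-synuclein aggregation, so its likely use is producing recombinant protein for such work.
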