Features (pLannotate 1.2.2; 11 found; start..end, strand, type, name):
    417..468     -  misc_feature   bom (fragment): basis of mobility region from pBR322
    493..526     -  misc_feature   bom (fragment): basis of mobility region from pBR322
    526..551     -  misc_feature   bom (fragment): basis of mobility region from pBR322
    653..690     -  CDS            rop (fragment): Rop protein, which maintains plasmids at low copy number; rop
    724..742     +  promoter       T7 promoter: promoter for bacteriophage T7 RNA polymerase
    774..796     +  RBS            RBS: efficient ribosome binding site from bacteriophage T7 gene 10 (Olins and Rangwala, 1989)
    804..1223    +  CDS            SNCA (sequence partly withheld): SYUA_HUMAN - Also known as NACP, PARK1. Experimental evidence at protein level: Swiss-Prot protein existence level 1. Neuronal protein that plays several roles in synaptic activity such as regulation of synaptic vesicle trafficking and subsequent neurotransmitter release. Participates as a monomer in synaptic vesicle exocytosis by enhancing vesicle priming, fusion and dilation of exocytotic fusion pores (PubMed:28288128, PubMed:30404828). Mechanistically, acts by increasing local Ca(2+) release from microdomains which is essential for the enhancement of ATP-induced exocytosis (PubMed:30404828)
   1292..1317    -  promoter       tet promoter (fragment): E. coli promoter for tetracycline efflux protein gene
   1370..2230    -  CDS            AmpR: β-lactamase; bla; confers resistance to ampicillin, carbenicillin, and related antibiotics
   2231..2335    -  promoter       AmpR promoter: bla
   2550..231     +  rep_origin     ori (across the origin): high-copy-number ColE1/pMB1/pBR322/pUC origin of replication
>Addgene plasmid #107297 | r-22. pT7-7-SNCA-9Asn | addgene full sequence | sequence record 209928 | Addgene NGS Result
ACCTACACCGAACTGAGATACCTACAGCGTGAGCTATGAGAAAGCGCCACGCTTCCCGAAGGGAGAAAGG
CGGACAGGTATCCGGTAAGCGGCAGGGTCGGAACAGGAGAGCGCACGAGGGAGCTTCCAGGGGGAAACGC
CTGGTATCTTTATAGTCCTGTCGGGTTTCGCCACCTCTGACTTGAGCGTCGATTTTTGTGATGCTCGTCA
GGGGGGCGGAGCCTATGGAAAAACGCCAGCAACGCGGCCTTTTTACGGTTCCTGGCCTTTTGCTGGCCTT
TTGCTCACATGTTCTTTCCTGCGTTATCCCCTGATTCTGTGGATAACCGTATTACCGCCTTTGAGTGAGC
TGATACCGCTCGCCGCAGCCGAACGACCGAGCGCAGCGAGTCAGTGAGCGAGGAAGCGGAAGAGCGCCTG
ATGCGGTATTTTCTCCTTACGCATCTGTGCGGTATTTCACACCGCATAGGAAGATCTTCCGGAAGATCTT
CCTATGGTGCACTCTCAGTACAATCTGCTCTGATGCGCTACGTGACTGGGTCATGGCTGCGCCCCGACAC
CCGCCAACACCCGCTGACGCGCCCTGACGGGCTTGTCTGCTCCCGGCATCCGCTTACAGACAAGCTGTGA
CCGTCTCCGGGAGCTGCATGTGTCAGAGGTTTTCACCGTCATCACCGAAACGCGCGAGGCCCAGCGATTC
GAACTTCTGATAGACTTCGAAATTAATACGACTCACTATAGGGAGACCACAACGGTTTCCCTCTAGAAAT
AATTTTGTTTAACTTTAAGAAGGAGATATACATATGGATGTATTCATGAAAGGACTTTCAAAGGCCAAGG
AGGGAGTTGTGGCTGCTGCTGAGAAAACCAAACAGGGTGTGGCAGAAGCAGCAGGAAAGACAAAAGAG
[192 nt withheld, positions 909-1100]
TTGGGCAAGAATGAAGAAGGAGCCCCACAGGAAGGAATTCTGGAAGATATGCCTGTGGATCCTGACAATG
AGGCTTATGAAATGCCTTCTGAGGAAGGGTATCAAGACTATGAACCTGAAGCCGGCGGCAACGGCAACGG
CAACGGCAACGGCGGAGGAAATGGAAATGGAAATGGAAATGGAAATGGATAAAAGCTTATCGATGATAAG
CTGTCAAACATGAGAATTAAATCAATCTAAAGTATATATGAGTAAACTTGGTCTGACAGTTACCAATGCT
TAATCAGTGAGGCACCTATCTCAGCGATCTGTCTATTTCGTTCATCCATAGTTGCCTGACTCCCCGTCGT
GTAGATAACTACGATACGGGAGGGCTTACCATCTGGCCCCAGTGCTGCAATGATACCGCGAGACCCACGC
TCACCGGCTCCAGATTTATCAGCAATAAACCAGCCAGCCGGAAGGGCCGAGCGCAGAAGTGGTCCTGCAA
CTTTATCCGCCTCCATCCAGTCTATTAATTGTTGCCGGGAAGCTAGAGTAAGTAGTTCGCCAGTTAATAG
TTTGCGCAACGTTGTTGCCATTGCTACAGGCATCGTGGTGTCACGCTCGTCGTTTGGTATGGCTTCATTC
AGCTCCGGTTCCCAACGATCAAGGCGAGTTACATGATCCCCCATGTTGTGCAAAAAAGCGGTTAGCTCCT
TCGGTCCTCCGATCGTTGTCAGAAGTAAGTTGGCCGCAGTGTTATCACTCATGGTTATGGCAGCACTGCA
TAATTCTCTTACTGTCATGCCATCCGTAAGATGCTTTTCTGTGACTGGTGAGTACTCAACCAAGTCATTC
TGAGAATAGTGTATGCGGCGACCGAGTTGCTCTTGCCCGGCGTCAACACGGGATAATACCGCGCCACATA
GCAGAACTTTAAAAGTGCTCATCATTGGAAAACGTTCTTCGGGGCGAAAACTCTCAAGGATCTTACCGCT
GTTGAGATCCAGTTCGATGTAACCCACTCGTGCACCCAACTGATCTTCAGCATCTTTTACTTTCACCAGC
GTTTCTGGGTGAGCAAAAACAGGAAGGCAAAATGCCGCAAAAAAGGGAATAAGGGCGACACGGAAATGTT
GAATACTCATACTCTTCCTTTTTCAATATTATTGAAGCATTTATCAGGGTTATTGTCTCATGAGCGGATA
CATATTTGAATGTATTTAGAAAAATAAACAAATAGGGGTTCCGCGCACATTTCCCCGAAAAGTGCCACCT
GACGTCTAAGAAACCATTATTATCATGACATTAACCTATAAAAATAGGCGTATCACGAGGCCCTTTCGTC
TTCAAGAATAAAAGGATCTAGGTGAAGATCCTTTTTGATAATCTCATGACCAAAATCCCTTAACGTGAGT
TTTCGTTCCACTGAGCGTCAGACCCCGTAGAAAAGATCAAAGGATCTTCTTGAGATCCTTTTTTTCTGCG
CGTAATCTGCTGCTTGCAAACAAAAAAACCACCGCTACCAGCGGTGGTTTGTTTGCCGGATCAAGAGCTA
CCAACTCTTTTTCCGAAGGTAACTGGCTTCAGCAGAGCGCAGATACCAAATACTGTCCTTCTAGTGTAGC
CGTAGTTAGGCCACCACTTCAAGAACTCTGTAGCACCGCCTACATACCTCGCTCTGCTAATCCTGTTACC
AGTGGCTGCTGCCAGTGGCGATAAGTCGTGTCTTACCGGGTTGGACTCAAGACGATAGTTACCGGATAAG
GCGCAGCGGTCGGGCTGAACGGGGGGTTCGTGCACACAGCCCAGCTTGGAGCGAACG
