>Addgene plasmid #107297 | r-22. pT7-7-SNCA-9Asn | depositor partial sequence | sequence record 202427 | SNCA-9Asn gene
ATGGATGTATTCATGAAAGGACTTTCAAAGGCCAAGGAGGGAGTTGTGGCTGCTGCTGAGAAAACCAAAC
AGGGTGTGGCAGAAGCAGCAGGAAAGACAAAAGAG
[192 nt withheld, positions 106-297]
TTGGGCAAGAATGAAGAAGGAGCCCCACAGGAAGGAATTCTGGAAGATATGCCTGTGGATCCTGACAATG
AGGCTTATGAAATGCCTTCTGAGGAAGGGTATCAAGACTATGAACCTGAAGCCGGCGGCAACGGCAACGG
CAACGGCAACGGCGGAGGAAATGGAAATGGAAATGGAAATGGAAATGGA
